Addgene plasmid #49258: pBiFC-flag-hCaspase 2 FL (C303S)-VN173
Purpose: Expresses split fluorescence protein to measure caspase-2 dimerization in mammalian cells.
Depositing lab: Douglas Green. Depositing organization: St. Jude Children's Research Hospital. Publication: Characterization of cytoplasmic caspase-2 activation by induced proximity. Bouchier-Hayes L, Oberst A, McStay GP, Connell S, Tait SW, Dillon CP, Flanagan JM, Beere HM, Green DR. Mol Cell. 2009 Sep 24;35(6):830-40. doi: 10.1016/j.molcel.2009.07.023. PubMed 19782032.
Backbone
  Vector backbone: pBiFC-VN173
  Backbone size w/o insert (bp): 4000
  Total vector size (bp): 5300
  Vector type: Mammalian Expression
Growth in bacteria
  Bacterial resistance: Ampicillin, 100 μg/mL
  Growth temperature: 37°C
  Growth strain: DH5alpha
  Copy number: Unknown
Gene/Insert
  Gene/Insert name: caspase-2
  Species: H. sapiens (human)
  Insert size (bp): 1300
  Mutation: C303S
  GenBank ID: U13021
  Entrez Gene: CASP2 (a.k.a. CASP-2, ICH1, MRT80, NEDD-2, NEDD2, PPP1R57)
  Promoter: CMV
  Tag / fusion protein: split Venus N (C terminal on backbone); flag (N terminal on backbone)
  Cloning method: Restriction Enzyme; 5′ cloning site BglII (not destroyed); 3′ cloning site XbaI (not destroyed)
  Sequencing primers: 5′ catggactacaaagacgatgac; 3′ gtccagctcgaccaggatgggc
Terms and licenses: Academic/Nonprofit Terms; Industry Terms: Not Available to Industry
How to cite: pBiFC-flag-hCaspase 2 FL (C303S)-VN173 was a gift from Douglas Green (Addgene plasmid # 49258 ; http://n2t.net/addgene:49258 ; RRID:Addgene_49258)
