[The description below was written by a language model from this plasmid's Addgene catalogue record.]
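Description:
pBiFC-flag-hCaspase 2 FL (C303S)-VN173 is a mammalian expression plasmid of about 5.3 kb built on the pBiFC-VN173 backbone (about 4 kb) and designed for bimolecular fluorescence complementation (BiFC). It is propagated in E. coli under ampicillin selection. The record gives no feature table, so the bacterial origin of replication, the polyadenylation signal and any mammalian selection marker are not stated, and the copy number is listed as unknown.

The payload is full-length human caspase-2 (CASP2, roughly 1.3 kb), inserted between BglII and XbaI sites that both remain intact, and expressed from the CMV promoter. The backbone contributes an N-terminal FLAG epitope for immunodetection and a C-terminal N-terminal fragment of the yellow fluorescent protein Venus (the "VN173" name conventionally denoting residues 1 to 173). The insert carries a C303S substitution. The record does not explain this change, but it is consistent with replacement of the catalytic cysteine, which would allow the protein to be expressed and to associate without proteolytic activity and the cell death that could follow.

On its own, the Venus fragment is non-fluorescent. When this construct is co-expressed with a partner carrying the complementary C-terminal Venus fragment, close association of the two fusion proteins lets the halves refold into a fluorescent protein. The stated purpose is to measure caspase-2 dimerization in mammalian cells, with fluorescence serving as a readout of the induced-proximity step associated with activation of this initiator caspase. The matching partner construct is not described in this record.
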