>Addgene plasmid #49258 | pBiFC-flag-hCaspase 2 FL (C303S)-VN173 | depositor partial sequence | sequence record 72833 | caspase-2
ATGTACCCATACGATGTTCCAGATTACGCTCTTATGGCCATGGAGGCCCGAATTCGGTCGACCGAGATCT
CTCGAGGTACCCGTCCGGCGTGCAAAATCCCGAACGACCTGAAACAGAAAGTCATGAACCACGACAAGCA
GAAGAACGGCATCAAGGCCAACTTCAAGATCCGCCACAACATCGAGGACGGCGGCGTGCAGCTCGCCGAC
CACTACCAGCAGAACACCCCCATCGGCGACGGCCCCGTGCTGCTGCCCGACAACCACTACCTGAGCTACC
AGTCCGCCCTGAGCAAAGACCCCAACGAGAAGCGCGATCACATGGTCCTGCTGGAGTTCGTGACCGCCGC
CGGGATCACTCTCGGCATGGACGAGCTGTACAAGTAAGCGGCCGCGGGGATCCAGACATGATAAGATACA
TTGATGAGTTTGGACAAACCACAACTAGAATGCAGTGAAAAAAATGCTTTATTTGTGAAATTTGTGATGC
TATTGCTTTATTTGTAACCATTATAAGCTGCAATAAACAAGTTAACAACAACAATTGCATTCATTTTATG
TTTCAGGTTCAGGGGGAGGTGTGGGAGGTTTTTTCGGATCCTCTAGAGTCGATCTGCAGGCATGCTAGCT
TGGCGTAATCATGGTCATAGCTGTTTCCTGTGTGAAATTGTTATCCGCTCACAATTCCACACAACATACG
AGCCGGAAGCATAAAGTGTAAAGCCTGGGGTGCCTAATGAGTGAGCTAACTCACATTAATTGCGTTGCGC
TCACTGCCCGCTTTCCAGTCGGGAAACCTGTCGTGCCAGCTGCATTAATGAATCGGCCAACGCGCGGGGA
GAGGCGGTTTGCGTATTGGGCGCTCTTCCGCTTCCTCGCTCACTGACTCGCTGCGCTCGGTCGTTCGGCT
GCGGCGAGCGGTATCAGCTCACTCAAAGGCGGTAATACGGTTATCCACAGAATCAGGGGATAACGCAGGA
AAGAACATGTGAGCAAAAGGCCAGCAAAAGGCCAGGAACCGTAAAAAGGCCGCGTTGCTGGCGTTTTTCC
ATAGGCTCCGCCCCCCTGACGAGCATCACAAAAATCGACGCTCAAGTCAGAGGTGGCGAAACCCGACAGG
ACTATAAAGATACCAGGCGTTTCCCCCTGGAAGCTCCCTCGTGCGCTCTCCTGTTCCGACCCTGCCGCTT
ACCGGATACCTGTCCGCCTTTCTCCCTTCGGGAAGCGTGGCGCTTTCTCATAGCTCACGCTGTAGGTATC
TCAGTTCGGTGTAGGTCGTTCGCTCCAAGCTGGGCTGTGTGCACGAACCCCCCGTTCAGCCCGACCGCTG
CGCCTTATCCGGTAACTATCGTCTTGAGTCCAACCCGGTAAGACACGACTTATCGCCACTGGCAGCAGCC
ACTGGTAACAGGATTAGCAGAGCGAGGTATGTAGGCGGTGCTACAGAGTTCTTGAAGTGGTGGCCTAACT
ACGGCTACACTAGAAGGACAGTATTTGGTATCTGCGCTCTGCTGAAGCCAGTTACCTTCGGAAAAAGAGT
TGGTAGCTCTTGATCCGGCAAACAAACCACCGCTGGTAGCGGTGGTTTTTTTGTTTGCAAGCAGCAGATT
ACGCGCAGAAAAAAAGGATCTCAAGAAGATCCTTTGATCTTTTCTACGGGGTCTGACGCTCAGTGGAACG
AAAACTCACGTTAAGGGATTTTGGTCATGAGATTATCAAAAAGGATCTTCACCTAGATCCTTTTAAATTA
AAAATGAAGTTTTAAATCAATCTAAAGTATATATGAGTAAACTTGGTCTGACAGTTACCAATGCTTAATC
AGTGAGGCACCTATCTCAGCGATCTGTCTATTTCGTTCATCCATAGTTGCCTGACTCCCCGTCGTGTAGA
TAACTACGATACGGGAGGGCTTACCATCTGGCCCCAGTGCTGCAATGATACCGCGAGACCCACGCTCACC
GGCTCCAGATTTATCAGCAATAAACCAGCCAGCCGGAAGGGCCGAGCGCAGAAGTGGTCCTGCAACTTTA
TCCGCCTCCATCCAGTCTATTAATTGTTGCCGGGAAGCTAGAGTAAGTAGTTCGCCAGTTAATAGTTTGC
GCAACGTTGTTGCCATTGCTACAGGCATCGTGGTGTCACGCTCGTCGTTTGGTATGGCTTCATTCAGCTC
CGGTTCCCAACGATCAAGGCGAGTTACATGATCCCCCATGTTGTGCAAAAAAGCGGTTAGCTCCTTCGGT
CCTCCGATCGTTGTCAGAAGTAAGTTGGCCGCAGTGTTATCACTCATGGTTATGGCAGCACTGCATAATT
CTCTTACTGTCATGCCATCCGTAAGATGCTTTTCTGTGACTGGTGAGTACTCAACCAAGTCATTCTGAGA
ATAGTGTATGCGGCGACCGAGTTGCTCTTGCCCGGCGTCAATACGGGATAATACCGCGCCACATAGCAGA
ACTTTAAAAGTGCTCATCATTGGAAAACGTTCTTCGGGGCGAAAACTCTCAAGGATCTTACCGCTGTTGA
GATCCAGTTCGATGTAACCCACTCGTGCACCCAACTGATCTTCAGCATCTTTTACTTTCACCAGCGTTTC
TGGGTGAGCAAAAACAGGAAGGCAAAATGCCGCAAAAAAGGGAATAAGGGCGACACGGAAATGTTGAATA
CTCATACTCTTCCTTTTTCAATATTATTGAAGCATTTATCAGGGTTATTGTCTCATGAGCGGATACATAT
TTGAATGTATTTAGAAAAATAAACAAATAGGGGTTCCGCGCACATTTCCCCGAAAAGTGCCACCTGACGT
CTAAGAAACCATTATTATCATGACATTAACCTATAAAAATAGGCGTATCACGAGGCCCTTTCGTCTCGCG
CGTTTCGGTGATGACGGTGAAAACCTCTGACACATGCAGCTCCCGGAGACGGTCACAGCTTGTCTGTAAG
CGGATGCCGGGAGCAGACAAGCCCGTCAGGGCGCGTCAGCGGGTGTTGGCGGGTGTCGGGGCTGGCTTAA
CTATGCGGCATCAGAGCAGATTGTACTGAGAGTGCACCATATGCGGTGTGAAATACCGCACAGATGCGTA
AGGAGAAAATACCGCATCAGGCGCCATTCGCCATTCAGGCTGCGCAACTGTTGGGAAGGGCGATCGGTGC
GGGCCTCTTCGCTATTACGCCAGCTGGCGAAAGGGGGATGTGCTGCAAGGCGATTAAGTTGGGTAACGCC
AGGGTTTTCCCAGTCACGACGTTGTAAAACGACGGCCAGTGAGTTCGAGCTTGCATGCCTGCAGGTCGTT
ACATAACTTACGGTAAATGGCCCGCCTGGCTGACCGCCCAACGACCCCCGCCCATTGACGTCAATAATGA
CGTATGTTCCCATAGTAACGCCAATAGGGACTTTCCATTGACGTCAATGGGTGGAGTATTTACGGTAAAC
TGCCCACTTGGCAGTACATCAAGTGTATCATATGCCAAGTACGCCCCCTATTGACGTCAATGACGGTAAA
TGGCCCGCCTGGCATTATGCCCAGTACATGACCTTATGGGACTTTCCTACTTGGCAGTACATCTACGTAT
TAGTCATCGCTATTACCATGGTGATGCGGTTTTGGCAGTACATCAATGGGCGTGGATAGCGGTTTGACTC
ACGGGGATTTCCAAGTCTCCACCCCATTGACGTCAATGGGAGTTTGTTTTGGCACCAAAATCAACGGGAC
TTTCCAAAATGTCGTAACAACTCCGCCCCATTGACGCAAATGGGCGGTAGGCGTGTACGGTGGGAGGTCT
ATATAAGCAGAGCTCGTTTAGTGAACCGTCAGATCGCCTGGAGACGCCATCCACGCTGTTTTGACCTCCA
TAGAAGACACCGGGACCGATCCAGCCTCCGGACTCTAGAGGATCCGGTACTAGAGGAACTGAAAAACCAG
AAAGTTAACTGGTAAGTTTAGTCTTTTTGTCTTTTATTTCAGGTCCCGGATCCGGTGGTGGTGCAAATCA
AAGAACTGCTCCTCAGTGGATGTTGCCTTTACTTCTAGGCCTGTACGGAAGTGTTACTTCTGCTCTAAAA
GCTGCGGAATTGTACCCGCGGGCCCACC
