>Addgene plasmid #49258 | pBiFC-flag-hCaspase 2 FL (C303S)-VN173 | addgene partial sequence | sequence record 83009 | CMV-F 5'-CGCAAATGGGCGGTAGGCGTG-3'
AGCAGAGCTCGTTTAGTGAACCGTCAGAATTGATCTACCATGGACTACAAAGACGATGACGACAAGCTTG
CGGCCGCTATGGCCGCTGACAGGGGACGCAGGATATTGGGAGTGTGTGGCATGCATCCTCATCATCAGGA
AACTCTAAAAAAGAACCGAGTGGTGCTAGCCAAACAGCTGTTGTTGAGCGAATTGTTAGAACATCTTCTG
GAGAAGGACATCATCACCTTGGAAATGAGGGAGCTCATCCAGGCCAAAGTGGGCAGTTTCAGCCAGAATG
TGGAACTCCTCAACTTGCTGCCTAAGAGGGGTCCCCAAGCTTTTGATGCCTTCTGTGAAGCACTGAGGGA
GACCAAGCAAGGCCACCTGGAGGATATGTTGCTCACCACCCTTTCTGGGCTTCAGCATGTACTCCCACCG
TTGAGCTGTGACTACGACTTGAGTCTCCCTTTTCCGGTGTGTGAGTCCTGTCCCCTTTACAAGAAGCTCC
GCCTGTCGACAGATACTGTGGAACACTCCCTAGACAATAAAGATGGTCCTGTCTGCCTTCAGGTGAAGCC
TTGCACTCCTGAATTTTATCAAACACACTTCCAGCTGGCATATAGGTTGCAGTCTCGGCCTCGTGGCCTA
GCACTGGTGTTGAGCAATGTGCACTTCACTGGAGAGAAAGAACTGGAATTTCGCTCTGGAGGGGATGTGG
ACCACAGTACTCTAGTCACCCTCTTCAAGCTTTTGGGCTATGACGTCCATGTTCTATGTGACCAGACTGC
ACAGGAAATGCAAGAGAAACTGCAGAATTTTGCACAGTTACCTGCACACCGAGTCACGGACTCCTGCATC
GTGGCACTCCTCTCGCATGGTGTGGAGGGCGCCATCTATGGTGTGGATGGGAAACTGCTCCAGCTCCAAG
AGGTTTTTCAGCTCTTTGACAACGCCAACTGCCCAAGCCTACAGAACAAACCAAAAATGTTCTTCATCCA
GGCCTCCCGTGGAGATGAGACTGATCGTGGGGTTGACCAACAAGATGGAAA
